Addgene plasmid #38806: SYN3
Purpose: Bacterial expression for structure determination; may not be full ORF
Depositing lab: Nicola Burgess-Brown. Depositing organization: University of Oxford.
Backbone
  Vector backbone: pNIC28-Bsa4
  Backbone manufacturer: SGC
  Vector type: Bacterial Expression
Growth in bacteria
  Bacterial resistance: Kanamycin, 50 μg/mL
  Growth temperature: 37°C
  Growth strain: Mach1
  Copy number: Low Copy
Gene/Insert
  Gene/Insert name: SYN3 (alt names: synapsin III [isoform IIIa]; PDB:2P0A)
  Species: H. sapiens (human)
  Insert size (bp): 1123
  Entrez Gene: SYN3
  Tag / fusion protein: His Tev (N terminal on insert)
  Cloning method: Ligation Independent Cloning
  Sequencing primers: 5′ T7; 3′ T7-term
Terms and licenses: Academic/Nonprofit Terms; Industry Terms: Not Available to Industry
How to cite: SYN3 was a gift from Nicola Burgess-Brown (Addgene plasmid # 38806 ; http://n2t.net/addgene:38806 ; RRID:Addgene_38806)
