[The description below was written by a language model from this plasmid's Addgene catalogue record.]
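Description:
SYN3 is a bacterial expression plasmid built on the pNIC28-Bsa4 backbone from the SGC, a vector designed for producing recombinant proteins in E. coli for structural work. It is selected with kanamycin and is recorded as low copy. The record gives no feature table, so the origin of replication and the promoter are not explicitly stated. The listed sequencing primers (T7 forward and T7 terminator) do indicate that the insert sits between T7 promoter and terminator sequences, consistent with a T7 RNA polymerase-driven expression system.

The insert is a roughly 1.1 kb fragment of human SYN3, encoding synapsin III (isoform IIIa), a member of the synapsin family of neuronal phosphoproteins associated with synaptic vesicles. It was introduced by ligation-independent cloning. The record cautions that the insert may not be the full open reading frame, and its size suggests a truncated, domain-level construct chosen for its suitability for crystallisation rather than the complete protein. The exact residue boundaries are not given. The coding sequence is fused at its N terminus to a histidine tag followed by a TEV protease recognition site, which allows capture of the protein by immobilised metal affinity chromatography and subsequent removal of the tag by TEV cleavage.

The stated purpose is bacterial expression for structure determination, and the alternative names link the construct to a deposited Protein Data Bank structure of synapsin III. It is therefore suited to producing purified synapsin III protein for crystallography or for related biochemical and biophysical studies.
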