>Addgene plasmid #38806 | SYN3 | depositor partial sequence | sequence record 48863 | SYN3 sequence 1123 bps
ATGCACCATCATCATCATCATTCTTCTGGTGTAGATCTGGGTACCGAGAACCTGTACTTCCAATCCATGG
GACTGATGGAGCCTCCAGGTCCCTCCACGCCCATTGTTCAAAGACCCAGGATCCTGTTGGTGATCGATGA
TGCCCATACAGACTGGTCGAAGTATTTCCATGGGAAGAAGGTGAATGGAGAGATTGAGATCCGAGTGGAG
CAGGCTGAATTCTCAGAGTTGAACCTAGCTGCCTATGTGACCGGGGGCTGCATGGTGGACATGCAGGTCG
TGAGAAATGGGACCAAAGTGGTGAGCAGATCCTTCAAGCCAGACTTCATCCTGGTCCGCCAGCATGCCTA
CAGCATGGCCCTGGGGGAAGACTACCGCAGCCTGGTCATCGGCCTGCAGTATGGAGGGCTGCCTGCTGTC
AACTCTCTCTACTCCGTCTACAACTTCTGCAGCAAGCCCTGGGTGTTCTCTCAGCTCATTAAGATCTTCC
ATTCCCTGGGTCCTGAGAAGTTCCCGCTTGTGGAGCAAACATTTTTCCCCAACCATAAGCCAATGGTCAC
AGCCCCACACTTCCCGGTGGTAGTCAAGCTGGGACATGCCCACGCTGGAATGGGAAAGATCAAAGTGGAA
AACCAGCTTGACTTCCAGGACATCACCAGCGTGGTCGCCATGGCCAAAACCTACGCCACCACCGAGGCCT
TCATCGACTCCAAGTACGACATCCGCATCCAGAAAATTGGATCCAACTACAAGGCTTACATGAGAACCTC
CATCTCTGGGAACTGGAAGGCCAACACAGGCTCTGCCATGCTGGAGCAGGTGGCCATGACAGAGAGGTAC
AGGCTGTGGGTGGACAGCTGCTCGGAAATGTTTGGCGGCCTGGACATCTGTGCCGTCAAGGCTGTCCACA
GCAAGGATGGCAGAGATTACATCATCGAGGTAATGGACAGCTCAATGCCGCTGATTGGAGAGCATGTGGA
AGAGGACAGACAGCTGATGGCCGACCTTGTTGTCTCCAAAATGAGCCAGCTCCCGATGCCAGGAGGCACA
GCGCCCTCCCCCCTCAGACCTTGGGCTCCACAGATTAAATCAGCGTGACAGTAAAGGTGGATACGGATCC
GAA
