>Addgene plasmid #38806 | SYN3 | addgene partial sequence | sequence record 50252 | T7 5'-TAATACGACTCACTATAGGG-3'
TAAGAAGGAGATATACATATGCACCATCATCATCATCATTCTTCTGGTGTAGATCTGGGTACCGAGAACC
TGTACTTCCAATCCATGGGACTGATGGAGCCTCCAGGTCCCTCCACGCCCATTGTTCAAAGACCCAGGAT
CCTGTTGGTGATCGATGATGCCCATACAGACTGGTCGAAGTATTTCCATGGGAAGAAGGTGAATGGAGAG
ATTGAGATCCGAGTGGAGCAGGCTGAATTCTCAGAGTTGAACCTAGCTGCCTATGTGACCGGGGGCTGCA
TGGTGGACATGCAGGTCGTGAGAAATGGGACCAAAGTGGTGAGCAGATCCTTCAAGCCAGACTTCATCCT
GGTCCGCCAGCATGCCTACAGCATGGCCCTGGGGGAAGACTACCGCAGCCTGGTCATCGGCCTGCAGTAT
GGAGGGCTGCCTGCTGTCAACTCTCTCTACTCCGTCTACAACTTCTGCAGCAAGCCCTGGGTGTTCTCTC
AGCTCATTAAGATCTTCCATTCCCTGGGTCCTGAGAAGTTCCCGCTTGTGGAGCAAACATTTTTCCCCAA
CCATAAGCCAATGGTCACAGCCCCACACTTCCCGGTGGTAGTCAAGCTGGGACATGCCCACGCTGGAATG
GGAAAGATCAAAGTGGAAAACCAGCTTGACTTCCAGGACATCACCAGCGTGGTCGCCATGGCCAAAACCT
ACGCCACCACCGAGGCCTTCATCGACTCCAAGTACGACATCCGCATCCAGAAAATTGGATCCAACTACAA
GGCTTACATGAGAACCTCCATCTCTGGGAACTGGAAGGCCAACACAGGCTCTGCCATGCTGGAGCAGGTG
GCCATGACAGAGAGGTACAGGCTGTGGGTGGACAGCTGCTCGGAAATGTTTGGCGGCCTGGA
