>Addgene plasmid #38806 | SYN3 | addgene partial sequence | sequence record 50253 | T7_term
GATCCTTCAAGCCAGACTTCATCCTGGTCCGCCAGCATGCCTACAGCATGGCCCTGGGGGAAGACTACCG
CAGCCTGGTCATCGGCCTGCAGTATGGAGGGCTGCCTGCTGTCAACTCTCTCTACTCCGTCTACAACTTC
TGCAGCAAGCCCTGGGTGTTCTCTCAGCTCATTAAGATCTTCCATTCCCTGGGTCCTGAGAAGTTCCCGC
TTGTGGAGCAAACATTTTTCCCCAACCATAAGCCAATGGTCACAGCCCCACACTTCCCGGTGGTAGTCAA
GCTGGGACATGCCCACGCTGGAATGGGAAAGATCAAAGTGGAAAACCAGCTTGACTTCCAGGACATCACC
AGCGTGGTCGCCATGGCCAAAACCTACGCCACCACCGAGGCCTTCATCGACTCCAAGTACGACATCCGCA
TCCAGAAAATTGGATCCAACTACAAGGCTTACATGAGAACCTCCATCTCTGGGAACTGGAAGGCCAACAC
AGGCTCTGCCATGCTGGAGCAGGTGGCCATGACAGAGAGGTACAGGCTGTGGGTGGACAGCTGCTCGGAA
ATGTTTGGCGGCCTGGACATCTGTGCCGTCAAGGCTGTCCACAGCAAGGATGGCAGAGATTACATCATCG
AGGTAATGGACAGCTCAATGCCGCTGATTGGAGAGCATGTGGAAGAGGACAGACAGCTGATGGCCGACCT
TGTTGTCTCCAAAATGAGCCAGCTCCCGATGCCAGGAGGCACAGCGCCCTCCCCCCTCAGACCTTGGGCT
CCACAGATTAAATCAGCGTGACAGTAAAGGTGGATACGGATCCGAATTCGAGCTCCG
